Addgene plasmid #237265: p0AmpAB-PXdHAP3
Purpose: Carries the X. dendrorhous HAP3 promoter
Depositing lab: Eric Young. Depositing organization: Worcester Polytechnic Institute. Publication: Omics-driven onboarding of the carotenoid producing red yeast Xanthophyllomyces dendrorhous CBS 6938. Tobin EE, Collins JH, Marsan CB, Nadeau GT, Mori K, Lipzen A, Mondo S, Grigoriev IV, Young EM. Appl Microbiol Biotechnol. 2024 Dec 28;108(1):547. doi: 10.1007/s00253-024-13379-w. PubMed 39731599.
Backbone
  Vector backbone: p0AmpAB
  Vector type: Synthetic Biology
Growth in bacteria
  Bacterial resistance: Ampicillin, 100 μg/mL
  Growth temperature: 37°C
  Growth strain: DH5alpha
  Copy number: High Copy
Gene/Insert
  Gene/Insert name: PXdHAP3
  Species: Xanthophyllomyces dendrorhous
  Cloning method: Golden Gate
Terms and licenses: Academic/Nonprofit Terms; Industry Terms: Not Available to Industry
How to cite: p0AmpAB-PXdHAP3 was a gift from Eric Young (Addgene plasmid # 237265 ; http://n2t.net/addgene:237265 ; RRID:Addgene_237265)
