[The description below was written by a language model from this plasmid's Addgene catalogue record and pLannotate feature annotations shown in this document.]
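Description:
p0AmpAB-PXdHAP3 is a small (about 3.1 kb) synthetic-biology part plasmid that stores the HAP3 promoter of the carotenoid-producing red yeast Xanthophyllomyces dendrorhous in the p0AmpAB backbone. It is maintained in E. coli as a high-copy plasmid. The annotated features are almost entirely bacterial housekeeping elements: a ColE1/pMB1/pUC-type origin of replication and the bla gene encoding β-lactamase, driven by its native AmpR promoter, which confers ampicillin resistance. Short fragments matching rop and the pBR322 bom (basis of mobility) region were also detected. These are only a few dozen bases each and appear to be remnants of the pBR322-derived lineage rather than functional elements, consistent with the high copy number recorded.

The payload, PXdHAP3, was introduced by Golden Gate cloning. The automated feature table does not annotate it, which is expected for a non-standard yeast promoter. It presumably lies in the roughly 1.1 kb unannotated stretch between the bom fragment and the origin, although the record does not give its exact boundaries or length. No coding sequence, reporter, terminator, yeast selection marker or yeast replication element is recorded, so the plasmid is not an expression vector in its own right. The backbone name and the cloning method suggest an entry-level part in a hierarchical Golden Gate assembly scheme, from which the promoter would be combined with coding sequences and terminators into transcription units, but the record does not specify the Type IIS enzyme or overhangs involved. The stated purpose is simply to carry this promoter, as part of a toolkit for engineering X. dendrorhous.
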