Features (pLannotate 1.2.2; 5 found; start..end, strand, type, name):
    705..809     -  promoter       AmpR promoter: bla
    904..939     +  CDS            rop (fragment): Rop protein, which maintains plasmids at low copy number; rop
   1041..1077    +  misc_feature   bom (fragment): basis of mobility region from pBR322
   2231..2819    -  rep_origin     ori: high-copy-number ColE1/pMB1/pBR322/pUC origin of replication
   2990..704     -  CDS            AmpR (across the origin): β-lactamase; bla; confers resistance to ampicillin, carbenicillin, and related antibiotics
>Addgene plasmid #237265 | p0AmpAB-PXdHAP3 | addgene full sequence | sequence record 472741 | Addgene NGS Result
GCTCCAGATTTATCAGCAATAAACCAGCCAGCCGGAAGGGCCGAGCGCAGAAGTGGTCCTGCAACTTTAT
CCGCCTCCATCCAGTCTATTAATTGTTGCCGGGAAGCTAGAGTAAGTAGTTCGCCAGTTAATAGTTTGCG
CAACGTTGTTGCCATTGCTACAGGCATCGTGGTGTCACGCTCGTCGTTTGGTATGGCTTCATTCAGCTCC
GGTTCCCAACGATCAAGGCGAGTTACATGATCCCCCATGTTGTGCAAAAAAGCGGTTAGCTCCTTCGGTC
CTCCGATCGTTGTCAGAAGTAAGTTGGCCGCAGTGTTATCACTCATGGTTATGGCAGCACTGCATAATTC
TCTTACTGTCATGCCATCCGTAAGATGCTTTTCTGTGACTGGTGAGTACTCAACCAAGTCATTCTGAGAA
TAGTGTATGCGGCGACCGAGTTGCTCTTGCCCGGCGTCAATACGGGATAATACCGCGCCACATAGCAGAA
CTTTAAAAGTGCTCATCATTGGAAAACGTTCTTCGGGGCGAAAACTCTCAAGGATCTTACCGCTGTTGAG
ATCCAGTTCGATGTAACCCACTCGTGCACCCAACTGATCTTCAGCATCTTTTACTTTCACCAGCGTTTCT
GGGTGAGCAAAAACAGGAAGGCAAAATGCCGCAAAAAAGGGAATAAGGGCGACACGGAAATGTTGAATAC
TCATACTCTTCCTTTTTCAATATTATTGAAGCATTTATCAGGGTTATTGTCTCATGAGCGGATACATATT
TGAATGTATTTAGAAAAATAAACAAATAGGGGTTCCGCGCACATTTCCCCGAAAAGTGCCACCTGACGTC
TAAGAAACCATTATTATCATGACATTAACCTATAAAAATAGGCGTATCACGAGGCCCTTTCGTCTCGCGC
GTTTCGGTGATGACGGTGAAAACCTCTGACACATGCAGCTCCCGGAGACGGTCACAGCTTGTCTGTAAGC
GGATGCCGGGAGCAGACAAGCCCGTCAGGGCGCGTCAGCGGGTGTTGGCGGGTGTCGGGGCTGGCTTAAC
TATGCGGCATCAGAGCAGATTGTACTGGGTCTCAGTGCTATATTTATGCAAACACCAAGCACACCAGAAT
AGATTTCAAGACAAACTCAACATCTGTAGCAACGAGAGTCAACGATGTAACATGAAATATCTTAGTTGGA
CTGGATGGTATGTAGGACTGATAGTATGAGATTGGATGCTCTTCACATTGAGAAGAATTTGGCTTCACCT
GGATATAAAGATGCTCTGACACACTTCTAGAACACAGACGATCGAAATATGGTTAGATATATAACAGCAT
ATCGTCAGTATATCGACTGGTATCTCATCGCAATAGAGGGATCTGGTATCAATCAGCATAAAGTTAGATC
AAAGTGTGTGCTTATGAAGCGAGGAATATTGGTATATTCAGCGATAGTATCAGCCGGGCAGGTATCGTCA
GCAGAGCAGGTCGAACAACACCATTGGCGTGTATATGACTATAGAATTACATTCAGCACTATGTTCTGTT
CTGCTATGGTTCTCTCAAATGAGGATGAAAACTCTCCGAGTGCAAAAGCGGACTCTGGATGTTCTTACGT
CGTGGGTCACATAATCTGTCGACGCCGTCTATCCGACGGCTCTCCTTACGGCGTAGCCTGACCTATATAC
ACATGTTGTAGATCCTTCTGGTAACATACTCTATATCCATGTCATGACCAAACATGGACGGATGAGCACT
TAAAGTACTCAAACCTGTCCGACCTGATCTGACGGCCGAACCCCAGAGGGTTTAGAATCAAATTCGAATC
TGGCTGACTACCATTGGCCAGACGGCGAAAACCGATTCTCGAACGTTTTGATTTGTCCCCCTCTCTTTTT
TCCAAGGAAGTGGTTTCTCTTCTTCTTCTCATTTTCTATTTCTTTGCCGTTTGTCTCTTTTCGCTATCTT
TTCTGTCCGACCACAGCCTCCTGGATCTCTCCCTCTTCCAGATCAATGTCATCACCGTCAGCAGTGTCAT
CCCTTTCCCCAGAGACAGACTCAGATGTCGAGCCGATAGTTCCGGTCGTCGGGAAGCAAAATGAGAGACC
GAGCGGTATCAGCTCACTCAAAGGCGGTAATACGGTTATCCACAGAATCAGGGGATAACGCAGGAAAGAA
CATGTGAGCAAAAGGCCAGCAAAAGGCCAGGAACCGTAAAAAGGCCGCGTTGCTGGCGTTTTTCCATAGG
CTCCGCCCCCCTGACGAGCATCACAAAAATCGACGCTCAAGTCAGAGGTGGCGAAACCCGACAGGACTAT
AAAGATACCAGGCGTTTCCCCCTGGAAGCTCCCTCGTGCGCTCTCCTGTTCCGACCCTGCCGCTTACCGG
ATACCTGTCCGCCTTTCTCCCTTCGGGAAGCGTGGCGCTTTCTCATAGCTCACGCTGTAGGTATCTCAGT
TCGGTGTAGGTCGTTCGCTCCAAGCTGGGCTGTGTGCACGAACCCCCCGTTCAGCCCGACCGCTGCGCCT
TATCCGGTAACTATCGTCTTGAGCCCAACCCGGTAAGACACGACTTATCGCCACTGGCAGCAGCCACTGG
TAACAGGATTAGCAGAGCGAGGTATGTAGGCGGTGCTACAGAGTTCTTGAAGTGGTGGCCTAACTACGGC
TACACTAGAAGAACAGTATTTGGTATCTGCGCTCTGCTGAAGCCAGTTACCTTCGGAAAAAGAGTTGGTA
GCTCTTGATCCGGCAAACAAACCACCGCTGGTAGCGGTGGTTTTTTTGTTTGCAAGCAGCAGATTACGCG
CAGAAAAAAAGGATCTCAAGAAGATCCTTTGATCTTTTCTACGGGGTCTGACGCTCAGTGGAACGAAAAC
TCACGTTAAGGGATTTTGGTCATGAGATTATCAAAAAGGATCTTCACCTAGATCCTTTTAAATTAAAAAT
GAAGTTTTAAATCAATCTAAAGTATATATGAGTAAACTTGGTCTGACAGTTACCAATGCTTAATCAGTGA
GGCACCTATCTCAGCGATCTGTCTATTTCGTTCATCCATAGTTGCCTGGCTCCCCGTCGTGTAGATAACT
ACGATACGGGAGGGCTTACCATCTGGCCCCAGTGCTGCAATGATACCGCGAGAGCCACGCTCACCG
